Addgene plasmid #86751: myc-Atg14 (201-492)
Purpose: N-terminal myc-tagged protein expression in mammalian cells
Depositing lab: Do-Hyung Kim. Depositing organization: University of Minnesota. Publication: The ULK1 complex mediates MTORC1 signaling to the autophagy initiation machinery via binding and phosphorylating ATG14. Park JM, Jung CH, Seo M, Otto NM, Grunwald D, Kim KH, Moriarity B, Kim YM, Starker C, Nho RS, Voytas D, Kim DH. Autophagy. 2016;12(3):547-64. doi: 10.1080/15548627.2016.1140293. PubMed 27046250.
Backbone
  Vector backbone: pRK5
  Vector type: Mammalian Expression
Growth in bacteria
  Bacterial resistance: Ampicillin, 100 μg/mL
  Growth temperature: 37°C
  Growth strain: DH5alpha
  Copy number: Unknown
Gene/Insert
  Gene/Insert name: atg14
  Species: H. sapiens (human)
  Insert size (bp): 876
  Mutation: aa 201-492
  Entrez Gene: ATG14 (a.k.a. ATG14L, BARKOR, KIAA0831)
  Promoter: CMV
  Tag / fusion protein: myc (N terminal on insert)
  Cloning method: Unknown
  Sequencing primers: 5′ CMV-F
Terms and licenses: Academic/Nonprofit Terms; Industry Terms: Not Available to Industry
Depositor comments: IMAGE: 40034575
How to cite: myc-Atg14 (201-492) was a gift from Do-Hyung Kim (Addgene plasmid # 86751 ; http://n2t.net/addgene:86751 ; RRID:Addgene_86751)
