[The description below was written by a language model from this plasmid's Addgene catalogue record and pLannotate feature annotations shown in this document.]
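Description:
myc-Atg14 (201-492) is a mammalian expression plasmid built on the pRK5 backbone, about 5.6 kb in the sequenced record, that produces an N-terminally myc-tagged fragment of human ATG14 (also called ATG14L or BARKOR). It is propagated in E. coli through a high-copy ColE1/pUC-type origin and selected with ampicillin via the β-lactamase gene and its own promoter. An M13 phage origin is also present, which in principle allows single-stranded DNA production. The table additionally picks up short remnants of lacZα, lacI, rop and bom, plus a lac promoter/operator region. These appear to be leftovers of the vector's cloning history rather than functional parts.

The expression cassette begins with the human cytomegalovirus immediate early enhancer and promoter, followed by a fragment of CMV intron A and an SP6 phage promoter that could be used for in vitro transcription. Downstream lie a partial match to the myc epitope and then the 876 bp ATG14 segment encoding residues 201 to 492, so the N-terminal 200 residues are absent. An SV40 polyadenylation signal terminates the transcript. A short fragment annotated as an immunoglobulin heavy chain signal sequence lies just after the SP6 promoter, but the record gives no indication that it is part of the expressed protein. An SV40 enhancer/early promoter region follows the poly(A) signal, and no mammalian selection marker is annotated, so the plasmid is suited to transient transfection. The associated publication concerns ULK1 complex binding to and phosphorylation of ATG14 in MTORC1 signalling to the autophagy initiation machinery, which suggests this truncation served as a deletion construct for studying those interactions, although the record does not state this explicitly.
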