Features (pLannotate 1.2.2; 21 found; start..end, strand, type, name):
     14..393     +  enhancer       CMV enhancer: human cytomegalovirus immediate early enhancer
    394..597     +  promoter       CMV promoter: human cytomegalovirus (CMV) immediate early promoter
    733..776     +  intron         CMV intron (fragment): modified intron A from human cytomegalovirus
    828..846     +  promoter       SP6 promoter: promoter for bacteriophage SP6 RNA polymerase
    850..887     +  CDS            IgH signal sequence (fragment): signal sequence from the mouse immunoglobulin heavy chain variable region
    972..991     +  CDS            Myc (fragment): Myc (human c-Myc proto-oncogene) epitope tag
   1026..1901    +  CDS            ATG14 (fragment): BAKOR_HUMAN - Also known as ATG14L From Homo sapiens (Human).
   1951..2085    +  polyA_signal   SV40 poly(A) signal: SV40 polyadenylation signal
   2154..2511    +  promoter       SV40 promoter: SV40 enhancer and early promoter
   2530..2684    +  CDS            lacZα (fragment): LacZα fragment of β-galactosidase; lacZ fragment
   2690..2741    -  misc_feature   bom (fragment): basis of mobility region from pBR322
   2760..3140    +  rep_origin     M13 ori (sequence partly withheld): M13 bacteriophage origin of replication; arrow indicates direction of (+) strand synthesis
   3216..3265    -  misc_feature   bom (fragment): basis of mobility region from pBR322
   3367..3402    -  CDS            rop (fragment): Rop protein, which maintains plasmids at low copy number; rop
   3497..3601    +  promoter       AmpR promoter: bla
   3602..4462    +  CDS            AmpR: β-lactamase; bla; confers resistance to ampicillin, carbenicillin, and related antibiotics
   4633..5221    +  rep_origin     ori: high-copy-number ColE1/pMB1/pBR322/pUC origin of replication
   5404..5496    +  CDS            lacI (fragment): lac repressor; lacI; The lac repressor binds to the lac operator to inhibit transcription in E. coli. This inhibition can be relieved by adding lactose or isopropyl-β-D-thiogalactopyranoside (IPTG).
   5509..5530    +  protein_bind   CAP binding site: CAP binding activates transcription in the presence of cAMP. E. coli catabolite activator protein
   5545..5575    +  promoter       lac promoter: promoter for the E. coli lac operon
   5583..5599    +  protein_bind   lac operator: The lac repressor binds to the lac operator to inhibit transcription in E. coli. This inhibition can be relieved by adding lactose or isopropyl-β-D-thiogalactopyranoside (IPTG). lac repressor encoded by lacI
>Addgene plasmid #86751 | myc-Atg14 (201-492) | addgene full sequence | sequence record 170518 | Addgene NGS Result
TTCGAGCTCGCCCGACATTGATTATTGACTAGTTATTAATAGTAATCAATTACGGGGTCATTAGTTCATA
GCCCATATATGGAGTTCCGCGTTACATAACTTACGGTAAATGGCCCGCCTGGCTGACCGCCCAACGACCC
CCGCCCATTGACGTCAATAATGACGTATGTTCCCATAGTAACGCCAATAGGGACTTTCCATTGACGTCAA
TGGGTGGAGTATTTACGGTAAACTGCCCACTTGGCAGTACATCAAGTGTATCATATGCCAAGTACGCCCC
CTATTGACGTCAATGACGGTAAATGGCCCGCCTGGCATTATGCCCAGTACATGACCTTATGGGACTTTCC
TACTTGGCAGTACATCTACGTATTAGTCATCGCTATTACCATGGTGATGCGGTTTTGGCAGTACATCAAT
GGGCGTGGATAGCGGTTTGACTCACGGGGATTTCCAAGTCTCCACCCCATTGACGTCAATGGGAGTTTGT
TTTGGCACCAAAATCAACGGGACTTTCCAAAATGTCGTAACAACTCCGCCCCATTGACGCAAATGGGCGG
TAGGCGTGTACGGTGGGAGGTCTATATAAGCAGAGCTCGTTTAGTGAACCGTCAGATCGCCTGGAGACGC
CATCCACGCTGTTTTGACCTCCATAGAAGACACCGGGACCGATCCAGCCTCCGCGGCCGGGAACGGTGCA
TTGGAACGCGGATTCCCCGTGCCAAGAGTGACGTAAGTACCGCCTATAGAGTCTATAGGCCCACCCCCTT
GGCTTCGTTAGAACGCGGCTACAATTAATACATAACCTTATGTATCATACACATACGATTTAGGTGACAC
TATAGAATAACATCCACTTTGCCTTTCTCTCCACAGGTGTCCACTCCCAGGTCCAACTGCACCTCGGTTC
TATCGATTGAATTCCCGAACCGACAGTCGGTCTCTTCACCAAGGCCATTCGCGCCACCATGGAGCAAAAG
CTCATTTCTGAGGAAGATCTCAATGGTGGTGGTGGTGGGTCGACCCTCACCTCTGTCATTTTTCCAATCG
AGGAAGTAAAGACGGGTGTGAGAGACCCCGCAGATGTGTCTTCAGAGAGTGACAGTGCCATGACCTCCAG
CACTGTGAGCAAGCTTGCTGAAGCCCGGAGGACAACTTACCTCTCAGGACGATGGGTCTGTGACGATCAC
AACGGAGACACCAGCATTAGCATTACAGGGCCTTGGATTAGCCTCCCTAACAATGGGGACTACTCTGCCT
ACTACAGCTGGGTGGAGGAGAAGAAAACAACCCAGGGGCCTGACATGGAGCAGAGTAACCCTGCCTACAC
CATCAGTGCTGCGCTGTGCTATGCAACTCAGCTGGTCAACATTCTGTCTCATATACTTGATGTAAATCTT
CCCAAAAAGCTCTGCAACAGTGAATTTTGTGGCGAAAATCTAAGCAAGCAGAAATTTACTCGAGCAGTGA
AGAAACTGAATGCAAATATTCTTTACCTTTGTTTTTCTCAGCATGTAAATTTAGATCAATTACAACCACT
GCATACCCTCAGGAATCTAATGTACCTGGTCAGTCCAAGCTCTGAACACCTAGGCAGGTCAGGGCCCTTT
GAAGTACGAGCAGACCTTGAGGAGTCCATGGAATTTGTGGATCCCGGAGTTGCTGGAGAATCAGATGAGA
GCGGAGATGAGCGCGTCAGCGATGAAGAAACCGACCTGGGCACAGACTGGGAGAACTTGCCTAGTCCCCG
GTTTTGTGATATCCCTTCCCAGTCTGTGGAAGTCTCCCAGAGTCAGAGCACCCAGGCGTCCCCACCCATC
GCGAGCAGCAGTGCAGGTGGGATGATCTCCTCTGCAGCAGCCTCGGTGACCTCCTGGTTTAAAGCTTACA
CTGGACACCGTTAAGCGGCCGCTAAGTAAGTAAGGATCCCCAGCTTGGCCGCCATGGCCCAACTTGTTTA
TTGCAGCTTATAATGGTTACAAATAAAGCAATAGCATCACAAATTTCACAAATAAAGCATTTTTTTCACT
GCATTCTAGTTGTGGTTTGTCCAAACTCATCAATGTATCTTATCATGTCTGGATCGGGAATTAATTCGGC
GCAGCACCATGGCCTGAAATAACCTCTGAAAGAGGAACTTGGTTAGGTACCTTCTGAGGCGGAAAGAACC
AGCTGTGGAATGTGTGTCAGTTAGGGTGTGGAAAGTCCCCAGGCTCCCCAGCAGGCAGAAGTATGCAAAG
CATGCATCTCAATTAGTCAGCAACCAGGTGTGGAAAGTCCCCAGGCTCCCCAGCAGGCAGAAGTATGCAA
AGCATGCATCTCAATTAGTCAGCAACCATAGTCCCGCCCCTAACTCCGCCCATCCCGCCCCTAACTCCGC
CCAGTTCCGCCCATTCTCCGCCCCATGGCTGACTAATTTTTTTTATTTATGCAGAGGCCGAGGCCGCCTC
GGCCTCTGAGCTATTCCAGAAGTAGTGAGGAGGCTTTTTTGGAGGCCTAGGCTTTTGCAAAAAGCTGTTA
ACAGCTTGGCACTGGCCGTCGTTTTACAACGTCGTGACTGGGAAAACCCTGGCGTTACCCAACTTAATCG
CCTTGCAGCACATCCCCCTTTCGCCAGCTGGCGTAATAGCGAAGAGGCCCGCACCGATCGCCCTTCCCAA
CAGTTGCGCAGCCTGAATGGCGAATGGCGCCTGATGCGGTATTTTCTCCTTACGCATCTGTGCGGTATTT
CACACCGCATA
[142 nt withheld, positions 2742-2883]
C
[141 nt withheld, positions 2885-3025]
CCTTTGACGTTGGAGTCCACGTTCTTT
[37 nt withheld, positions 3053-3089]
ACCCTATCTCGGGCTATTCTTTTGATTTATAAGGGATTTTGCCGATTTCGGCCTATTGGTTAAAAAATGA
GCTGATTTAACAAAAATTTAACGCGAATTTTAACAAAATATTAACGTTTACAATTTTATGGTGCACTCTC
AGTACAATCTGCTCTGATGCCGCATAGTTAAGCCAGCCCCGACACCCGCCAACACCCGCTGACGCGCCCT
GACGGGCTTGTCTGCTCCCGGCATCCGCTTACAGACAAGCTGTGACCGTCTCCGGGAGCTGCATGTGTCA
GAGGTTTTCACCGTCATCACCGAAACGCGCGAGACGAAAGGGCCTCGTGATACGCCTATTTTTATAGGTT
AATGTCATGATAATAATGGTTTCTTAGACGTCAGGTGGCACTTTTCGGGGAAATGTGCGCGGAACCCCTA
TTTGTTTATTTTTCTAAATACATTCAAATATGTATCCGCTCATGAGACAATAACCCTGATAAATGCTTCA
ATAATATTGAAAAAGGAAGAGTATGAGTATTCAACATTTCCGTGTCGCCCTTATTCCCTTTTTTGCGGCA
TTTTGCCTTCCTGTTTTTGCTCACCCAGAAACGCTGGTGAAAGTAAAAGATGCTGAAGATCAGTTGGGTG
CACGAGTGGGTTACATCGAACTGGATCTCAACAGCGGTAAGATCCTTGAGAGTTTTCGCCCCGAAGAACG
TTTTCCAATGATGAGCACTTTTAAAGTTCTGCTATGTGGCGCGGTATTATCCCGTATTGACGCCGGGCAA
GAGCAACTCGGTCGCCGCATACACTATTCTCAGAATGACTTGGTTGAGTACTCACCAGTCACAGAAAAGC
ATCTTACGGATGGCATGACAGTAAGAGAATTATGCAGTGCTGCCATAACCATGAGTGATAACACTGCGGC
CAACTTACTTCTGACAACGATCGGAGGACCGAAGGAGCTAACCGCTTTTTTGCACAACATGGGGGATCAT
GTAACTCGCCTTGATCGTTGGGAACCGGAGCTGAATGAAGCCATACCAAACGACGAGCGTGACACCACGA
TGCCTGTAGCAATGGCAACAACGTTGCGCAAACTATTAACTGGCGAACTACTTACTCTAGCTTCCCGGCA
ACAATTAATAGACTGGATGGAGGCGGATAAAGTTGCAGGACCACTTCTGCGCTCGGCCCTTCCGGCTGGC
TGGTTTATTGCTGATAAATCTGGAGCCGGTGAGCGTGGGTCTCGCGGTATCATTGCAGCACTGGGGCCAG
ATGGTAAGCCCTCCCGTATCGTAGTTATCTACACGACGGGGAGTCAGGCAACTATGGATGAACGAAATAG
ACAGATCGCTGAGATAGGTGCCTCACTGATTAAGCATTGGTAACTGTCAGACCAAGTTTACTCATATATA
CTTTAGATTGATTTAAAACTTCATTTTTAATTTAAAAGGATCTAGGTGAAGATCCTTTTTGATAATCTCA
TGACCAAAATCCCTTAACGTGAGTTTTCGTTCCACTGAGCGTCAGACCCCGTAGAAAAGATCAAAGGATC
TTCTTGAGATCCTTTTTTTCTGCGCGTAATCTGCTGCTTGCAAACAAAAAAACCACCGCTACCAGCGGTG
GTTTGTTTGCCGGATCAAGAGCTACCAACTCTTTTTCCGAAGGTAACTGGCTTCAGCAGAGCGCAGATAC
CAAATACTGTTCTTCTAGTGTAGCCGTAGTTAGGCCACCACTTCAAGAACTCTGTAGCACCGCCTACATA
CCTCGCTCTGCTAATCCTGTTACCAGTGGCTGCTGCCAGTGGCGATAAGTCGTGTCTTACCGGGTTGGAC
TCAAGACGATAGTTACCGGATAAGGCGCAGCGGTCGGGCTGAACGGGGGGTTCGTGCACACAGCCCAGCT
TGGAGCGAACGACCTACACCGAACTGAGATACCTACAGCGTGAGCTATGAGAAAGCGCCACGCTTCCCGA
AGGGAGAAAGGCGGACAGGTATCCGGTAAGCGGCAGGGTCGGAACAGGAGAGCGCACGAGGGAGCTTCCA
GGGGGAAACGCCTGGTATCTTTATAGTCCTGTCGGGTTTCGCCACCTCTGACTTGAGCGTCGATTTTTGT
GATGCTCGTCAGGGGGGCGGAGCCTATGGAAAAACGCCAGCAACGCGGCCTTTTTACGGTTCCTGGCCTT
TTGCTGGCCTTTTGCTCACATGTTCTTTCCTGCGTTATCCCCTGATTCTGTGGATAACCGTATTACCGCC
TTTGAGTGAGCTGATACCGCTCGCCGCAGCCGAACGACCGAGCGCAGCGAGTCAGTGAGCGAGGAAGCGG
AAGAGCGCCCAATACGCAAACCGCCTCTCCCCGCGCGTTGGCCGATTCATTAATGCAGCTGGCACGACAG
GTTTCCCGACTGGAAAGCGGGCAGTGAGCGCAACGCAATTAATGTGAGTTAGCTCACTCATTAGGCACCC
CAGGCTTTACACTTTATGCTTCCGGCTCGTATGTTGTGTGGAATTGTGAGCGGATAACAATTTCACACAG
GAAACAGCTATGACATGATTACGAATTAA
